Addgene plasmid #162105: pEpicVector3mC_Puro-T2A-mCherry-VSVg-ProtC-AU1
Purpose: mCherry linked to 3 tags on the C-terminus as barcodes. Puromycin resistant.
Depositing lab: Julien Sage. Depositing organization: Stanford University. Publication: Spatial epitope barcoding reveals clonal tumor patch behaviors. Rovira-Clave X, Drainas AP, Jiang S, Bai Y, Baron M, Zhu B, Dallas AE, Lee MC, Chu TP, Holzem A, Ayyagari R, Bhattacharya D, McCaffrey EF, Greenwald NF, Markovic M, Coles GL, Angelo M, Bassik MC, Sage J, Nolan GP. Cancer Cell. 2022 Nov 14;40(11):1423-1439.e11. doi: 10.1016/j.ccell.2022.09.014. Epub 2022 Oct 13. PubMed 36240778.
Backbone
  Vector backbone: pLV
  Backbone manufacturer: Vectorbuilder
  Vector type: Lentiviral
  Selectable markers: Puromycin
Growth in bacteria
  Bacterial resistance: Ampicillin, 100 μg/mL
  Growth temperature: 37°C
  Growth strain: NEB Stable
  Copy number: High Copy
Gene/Insert
  Gene/Insert name: Puromycin resistant; mCherry linked to VSVg-ProtC-AU1 (alt name: mC-3-VPA)
  Species: Synthetic
  Mutation: WT
  Promoter: EF1A
  Tag / fusion protein: VSVg-ProtC-AU1 (C terminal on insert)
  Cloning method: Unknown
  Sequencing primers: 3′ aaaggagctgacaggtggtg
Terms and licenses: Academic/Nonprofit Terms; Industry Terms: Not Available to Industry
Depositor comments: #7 out of 20 mCherry tagged combinations . Please visit https://doi.org/10.1101/2021.06.29.449991 for bioRxiv preprint.
How to cite: pEpicVector3mC_Puro-T2A-mCherry-VSVg-ProtC-AU1 was a gift from Julien Sage (Addgene plasmid # 162105 ; http://n2t.net/addgene:162105 ; RRID:Addgene_162105)
