[The description below was written by a language model from this plasmid's Addgene catalogue record and pLannotate feature annotations shown in this document.]
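Description:
pEpicVector3mC_Puro-T2A-mCherry-VSVg-ProtC-AU1 is a third-generation-style, self-inactivating lentiviral transfer plasmid built on a commercial pLV backbone. In bacteria it is maintained through a high-copy ColE1/pUC-type origin and selected with ampicillin via the β-lactamase gene; an f1 origin and remnants of a lac/T7/T3 cloning region are also present in the backbone. The viral portion consists of an RSV promoter driving a truncated HIV-1 5' LTR, the Ψ packaging signal with a gag fragment, the Rev response element, a cPPT/CTS, and a ΔU3 3' LTR followed by an SV40 polyadenylation signal and SV40 origin. Together these elements allow Tat-independent production of genomic RNA, its packaging, and integration of a provirus whose LTRs are transcriptionally inactive.

The payload is a single synthetic open reading frame expressed from the human EF-1α promoter with its intron and flanked by Gateway attB sites that reflect the modular assembly of the vector. It encodes puromycin N-acetyltransferase, a T2A ribosome-skipping peptide, and mCherry, so that one transcript yields separate drug-resistance and red fluorescent proteins. According to the catalogue entry, mCherry carries three short epitope tags at its C-terminus (VSVg, Protein C and AU1); these are not individually annotated in the feature table but would fit in the unannotated stretch between mCherry and attB2. A WPRE downstream enhances transcript expression.

The tag trio serves as an antibody-detectable protein barcode. This construct is one of twenty mCherry-based tag combinations, intended for marking transduced, puromycin-selected cell populations so clones can be distinguished in situ by multiplexed imaging, as in spatial tracking of tumour clones.
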