Features (pLannotate 1.2.2; 32 found; start..end, strand, type, name):
     20..231     +  promoter       EF-1α core promoter: core promoter for human elongation factor EF-1α
    232..341     +  intron         EF-1α intron A (fragment): intron upstream of the start codon of human EF-1α
    967..1170    +  intron         EF-1α intron A: truncated intron upstream of the start codon of human EF-1α
   1179..1203    +  protein_bind   attB1: mutant version of attB; recombination site for the Gateway® BP reaction BP Clonase™
   1210..1806    +  CDS            PuroR (fragment): puromycin N-acetyltransferase; pac from Streptomyces; confers resistance to puromycin
   1816..1869    +  CDS            T2A: 2A peptide from Thosea asigna virus capsid protein Eukaryotic ribosomes fail to insert a peptide bond between the Gly and Pro residues, yielding separate polypeptides.
   1870..2577    +  CDS            mCherry: mCherry is a basic (constitutively fluorescent) red fluorescent protein published in 2004, derived from Discosoma sp.. It is reported to be a very rapidly-maturing monomer with low acid sensitivity.
   2698..2722    -  protein_bind   attB2: mutant version of attB; recombination site for the Gateway® BP reaction BP Clonase™
   2740..3328    +  misc_feature   WPRE: woodchuck hepatitis virus posttranscriptional regulatory element
   3395..3414    +  misc_feature   cPPT/CTS (fragment): central polypurine tract and central termination sequence of HIV-1
   3416..3649    +  LTR            3' LTR (ΔU3): self-inactivating 3' long terminal repeat (LTR) from HIV-1
   3721..3842    +  polyA_signal   SV40 poly(A) signal: SV40 polyadenylation signal
   3882..4017    +  rep_origin     SV40 ori: SV40 origin of replication
   4038..4056    -  promoter       T7 promoter: promoter for bacteriophage T7 RNA polymerase
   4064..4219    +  CDS            lacZα (fragment): LacZα fragment of β-galactosidase; lacZ fragment
   4224..4652    +  rep_origin     f1 ori (sequence partly withheld): f1 bacteriophage origin of replication; arrow indicates direction of (+) strand synthesis
   4705..4809    +  promoter       AmpR promoter: bla
   4810..5670    +  CDS            AmpR: β-lactamase; bla; confers resistance to ampicillin, carbenicillin, and related antibiotics
   5841..6429    +  rep_origin     ori: high-copy-number ColE1/pMB1/pBR322/pUC origin of replication
   6612..6704    +  CDS            lacI (fragment): lac repressor; lacI; The lac repressor binds to the lac operator to inhibit transcription in E. coli. This inhibition can be relieved by adding lactose or isopropyl-β-D-thiogalactopyranoside (IPTG).
   6717..6738    +  protein_bind   CAP binding site: CAP binding activates transcription in the presence of cAMP. E. coli catabolite activator protein
   6753..6783    +  promoter       lac promoter: promoter for the E. coli lac operon
   6791..6807    +  protein_bind   lac operator: The lac repressor binds to the lac operator to inhibit transcription in E. coli. This inhibition can be relieved by adding lactose or isopropyl-β-D-thiogalactopyranoside (IPTG). lac repressor encoded by lacI
   6852..6870    +  promoter       T3 promoter: promoter for bacteriophage T3 RNA polymerase
   6898..7124    +  promoter       RSV promoter: Rous sarcoma virus enhancer/promoter
   7125..7305    +  LTR            5' LTR (truncated): truncated 5' long terminal repeat (LTR) from HIV-1
   7352..7477    +  misc_feature   HIV-1 Ψ: packaging signal of human immunodeficiency virus type 1
   7461..7824    +  CDS            HIV-1 gag (fragment): gag protein from human immunodeficiency virus 1; gag
   7970..8203    +  misc_feature   RRE: The Rev response element (RRE) of HIV-1 allows for Rev-dependent mRNA export from the nucleus to the cytoplasm.
   8580..8680    +  CDS            Rev (fragment): human immunodeficiency virus 1 (HIV-1) Rev protein; rev; enhances nuclear export of unspliced and incompletely spliced viral mRNAs
   8698..8815    +  misc_feature   cPPT/CTS: central polypurine tract and central termination sequence of HIV-1
   8833..8853    +  protein_bind   attB4: mutant version of attB; core recombination site for the Gateway® BP reaction BP Clonase™
>Addgene plasmid #162105 | pEpicVector3mC_Puro-T2A-mCherry-VSVg-ProtC-AU1 | addgene full sequence | sequence record 318263 | Addgene NGS Result
GGCTCCGGTGCCCGTCAGTGGGCAGAGCGCACATCGCCCACAGTCCCCGAGAAGTTGGGGGGAGGGGTCG
GCAATTGAACCGGTGCCTAGAGAAGGTGGCGCGGGGTAAACTGGGAAAGTGATGTCGTGTACTGGCTCCG
CCTTTTTCCCGAGGGTGGGGGAGAACCGTATATAAGTGCAGTAGTCGCCGTGAACGTTCTTTTTCGCAAC
GGGTTTGCCGCCAGAACACAGGTAAGTGCCGTGTGTGGTTCCCGCGGGCCTGGCCTCTTTACGGGTTATG
GCCCTTGCGTGCCTTGAATTACTTCCACCTGGCTGCAGTACGTGATTCTTGATCCCGAGCTTCGGGTTGG
AAGTGGGTGGGAGAGTTCGAGGCCTTGCGCTTAAGGAGCCCCTTCGCCTCGTGCTTGAGTTGAGGCCTGG
CCTGGGCGCTGGGGCCGCCGCGTGCGAATCTGGTGGCACCTTCGCGCCTGTCTCGCTGCTTTCGATAAGT
CTCTAGCCATTTAAAATTTTTGATGACCTGCTGCGACGCTTTTTTTCTGGCAAGATAGTCTTGTAAATGC
GGGCCAAGATCTGCACACTGGTATTTCGGTTTTTGGGGCCGCGGGCGGCGACGGGGCCCGTGCGTCCCAG
CGCACATGTTCGGCGAGGCGGGGCCTGCGAGCGCGGCCACCGAGAATCGGACGGGGGTAGTCTCAAGCTG
GCCGGCCTGCTCTGGTGCCTGGTCTCGCGCCGCCGTGTATCGCCCCGCCCTGGGCGGCAAGGCTGGCCCG
GTCGGCACCAGTTGCGTGAGCGGAAAGATGGCCGCTTCCCGGCCCTGCTGCAGGGAGCTCAAAATGGAGG
ACGCGGCGCTCGGGAGAGCGGGCGGGTGAGTCACCCACACAAAGGAAAAGGGCCTTTCCGTCCTCAGCCG
TCGCTTCATGTGACTCCACGGAGTACCGGGCGCCGTCCAGGCACCTCGATTAGTTCTCGAGCTTTTGGAG
TACGTCGTCTTTAGGTTGGGGGGAGGGGTTTTATGCGATGGAGTTTCCCCACACTGAGTGGGTGGAGACT
GAAGTTAGGCCAGCTTGGCACTTGATGTAATTCTCCTTGGAATTTGCCCTTTTTGAGTTTGGATCTTGGT
TCATTCTCAAGCCTCAGACAGTGGTTCAAAGTTTTTTTCTTCCATTTCAGGTGTCGTGACAAGTTTGTAC
AAAAAAGCAGGCTGCCACCATGACCGAGTACAAGCCCACGGTGCGCCTCGCCACCCGCGACGACGTCCCC
AGGGCCGTACGCACCCTCGCCGCCGCGTTCGCCGACTACCCCGCCACGCGCCACACCGTCGATCCGGACC
GCCACATCGAGCGGGTCACCGAGCTGCAAGAACTCTTCCTCACGCGCGTCGGGCTCGACATCGGCAAGGT
GTGGGTCGCGGACGACGGCGCCGCGGTGGCGGTCTGGACCACGCCGGAGAGCGTCGAAGCGGGGGCGGTG
TTCGCCGAGATCGGCCCGCGCATGGCCGAGTTGAGCGGTTCCCGGCTGGCCGCGCAGCAACAGATGGAAG
GCCTCCTGGCGCCGCACCGGCCCAAGGAGCCCGCGTGGTTCCTGGCCACCGTCGGCGTCTCGCCCGACCA
CCAGGGCAAGGGTCTGGGCAGCGCCGTCGTGCTCCCCGGAGTGGAGGCGGCCGAGCGCGCCGGGGTGCCC
GCCTTCCTGGAGACCTCCGCGCCCCGCAACCTCCCCTTCTACGAGCGGCTCGGCTTCACCGTCACCGCCG
ACGTCGAGGTGCCCGAAGGACCGCGCACCTGGTGCATGACCCGCAAGCCCGGTGCCGGAAGCGGAGAGGG
CAGGGGAAGTCTTCTAACATGCGGGGACGTGGAGGAAAATCCCGGCCCCATGGTGAGCAAGGGCGAGGAG
GATAACATGGCCATCATCAAGGAGTTCATGCGCTTCAAGGTGCACATGGAGGGCTCCGTGAACGGCCACG
AGTTCGAGATCGAGGGCGAGGGCGAGGGCCGCCCCTACGAGGGCACCCAGACCGCCAAGCTGAAGGTGAC
CAAGGGTGGCCCCCTGCCCTTCGCCTGGGACATCCTGTCCCCTCAGTTCATGTACGGCTCCAAGGCCTAC
GTGAAGCACCCCGCCGACATCCCCGACTACTTGAAGCTGTCCTTCCCCGAGGGCTTCAAGTGGGAGCGCG
TGATGAACTTCGAGGACGGCGGCGTGGTGACCGTGACCCAGGACTCCTCCCTGCAGGACGGCGAGTTCAT
CTACAAGGTGAAGCTGCGCGGCACCAACTTCCCCTCCGACGGCCCCGTAATGCAGAAGAAGACCATGGGC
TGGGAGGCCTCCTCCGAGCGGATGTACCCCGAGGACGGCGCCCTGAAGGGCGAGATCAAGCAGAGGCTGA
AGCTGAAGGACGGCGGCCACTACGACGCTGAGGTCAAGACCACCTACAAGGCCAAGAAGCCCGTGCAGCT
GCCCGGCGCCTACAACGTCAACATCAAGTTGGACATCACCTCCCACAACGAGGACTACACCATCGTGGAA
CAGTACGAACGCGCCGAGGGCCGCCACTCCACCGGCGGCATGGACGAGCTGTACAAGGGTGGCAGCGGCG
GCGGCGGCTCTGGCGGCTACACCGACATCGAGATGAATCGTCTGGGCAAGGAAGATCAAGTTGATCCTCG
TCTGATCGACGGCAAGGACACCTACAGATACATCTAAACCCAGCTTTCTTGTACAAAGTGGTGATAATCG
AATTCCGATAATCAACCTCTGGATTACAAAATTTGTGAAAGATTGACTGGTATTCTTAACTATGTTGCTC
CTTTTACGCTATGTGGATACGCTGCTTTAATGCCTTTGTATCATGCTATTGCTTCCCGTATGGCTTTCAT
TTTCTCCTCCTTGTATAAATCCTGGTTGCTGTCTCTTTATGAGGAGTTGTGGCCCGTTGTCAGGCAACGT
GGCGTGGTGTGCACTGTGTTTGCTGACGCAACCCCCACTGGTTGGGGCATTGCCACCACCTGTCAGCTCC
TTTCCGGGACTTTCGCTTTCCCCCTCCCTATTGCCACGGCGGAACTCATCGCCGCCTGCCTTGCCCGCTG
CTGGACAGGGGCTCGGCTGTTGGGCACTGACAATTCCGTGGTGTTGTCGGGGAAGCTGACGTCCTTTCCA
TGGCTGCTCGCCTGTGTTGCCACCTGGATTCTGCGCGGGACGTCCTTCTGCTACGTCCCTTCGGCCCTCA
ATCCAGCGGACCTTCCTTCCCGCGGCCTGCTGCCGGCTCTGCGGCCTCTTCCGCGTCTTCGCCTTCGCCC
TCAGACGAGTCGGATCTCCCTTTGGGCCGCCTCCCCGCATCGGGAATTCCCGCGGTTCGCTTTAAGACCA
ATGACTTACAAGGCAGCTGTAGATCTTAGCCACTTTTTAAAAGAAAAGGGGGGACTGGAAGGGCTAATTC
ACTCCCAACGAAGACAAGATCTGCTTTTTGCTTGTACTGGGTCTCTCTGGTTAGACCAGATCTGAGCCTG
GGAGCTCTCTGGCTAACTAGGGAACCCACTGCTTAAGCCTCAATAAAGCTTGCCTTGAGTGCTTCAAGTA
GTGTGTGCCCGTCTGTTGTGTGACTCTGGTAACTAGAGATCCCTCAGACCCTTTTAGTCAGTGTGGAAAA
TCTCTAGCAGTAGTAGTTCATGTCATCTTATTATTCAGTATTTATAACTTGCAAAGAAATGAATATCAGA
GAGTGAGAGGAACTTGTTTATTGCAGCTTATAATGGTTACAAATAAAGCAATAGCATCACAAATTTCACA
AATAAAGCATTTTTTTCACTGCATTCTAGTTGTGGTTTGTCCAAACTCATCAATGTATCTTATCATGTCT
GGCTCTAGCTATCCCGCCCCTAACTCCGCCCATCCCGCCCCTAACTCCGCCCAGTTCCGCCCATTCTCCG
CCCCATGGCTGACTAATTTTTTTTATTTATGCAGAGGCCGAGGCCGCCTCGGCCTCTGAGCTATTCCAGA
AGTAGTGAGGAGGCTTTTTTGGAGGCCTAGGGACGTACCCAATTCGCCCTATAGTGAGTCGTATTACGCG
CGCTCACTGGCCGTCGTTTTACAACGTCGTGACTGGGAAAACCCTGGCGTTACCCAACTTAATCGCCTTG
CAGCACATCCCCCTTTCGCCAGCTGGCGTAATAGCGAAGAGGCCCGCACCGATCGCCCTTCCCAACAGTT
GCGCAGCCTGAATGGCGAATGGG
[124 nt withheld, positions 4224-4347]
C
[91 nt withheld, positions 4349-4439]
A
[49 nt withheld, positions 4441-4489]
CCTTTGACGTTGGAGTCCACGTTCTTT
[37 nt withheld, positions 4517-4553]
ACCCTATCTCGGTCTATTCTTTTGATTTATAAGGGATTTTGCCGATTTCGGCCTATTGGTTAAAAAATGA
GCTGATTTAACAAAAATTTAACGCGAATTTTAACAAAATATTAACGCTTACAATTTAGGTGGCACTTTTC
GGGGAAATGTGCGCGGAACCCCTATTTGTTTATTTTTCTAAATACATTCAAATATGTATCCGCTCATGAG
ACAATAACCCTGATAAATGCTTCAATAATATTGAAAAAGGAAGAGTATGAGTATTCAACATTTCCGTGTC
GCCCTTATTCCCTTTTTTGCGGCATTTTGCCTTCCTGTTTTTGCTCACCCAGAAACGCTGGTGAAAGTAA
AAGATGCTGAAGATCAGTTGGGTGCACGAGTGGGTTACATCGAACTGGATCTCAACAGCGGTAAGATCCT
TGAGAGTTTTCGCCCCGAAGAACGTTTTCCAATGATGAGCACTTTTAAAGTTCTGCTATGTGGCGCGGTA
TTATCCCGTATTGACGCCGGGCAAGAGCAACTCGGTCGCCGCATACACTATTCTCAGAATGACTTGGTTG
AGTACTCACCAGTCACAGAAAAGCATCTTACGGATGGCATGACAGTAAGAGAATTATGCAGTGCTGCCAT
AACCATGAGTGATAACACTGCGGCCAACTTACTTCTGACAACGATCGGAGGACCGAAGGAGCTAACCGCT
TTTTTGCACAACATGGGGGATCATGTAACTCGCCTTGATCGTTGGGAACCGGAGCTGAATGAAGCCATAC
CAAACGACGAGCGTGACACCACGATGCCTGTAGCAATGGCAACAACGTTGCGCAAACTATTAACTGGCGA
ACTACTTACTCTAGCTTCCCGGCAACAATTAATAGACTGGATGGAGGCGGATAAAGTTGCAGGACCACTT
CTGCGCTCGGCCCTTCCGGCTGGCTGGTTTATTGCTGATAAATCTGGAGCCGGTGAGCGTGGGTCTCGCG
GTATCATTGCAGCACTGGGGCCAGATGGTAAGCCCTCCCGTATCGTAGTTATCTACACGACGGGGAGTCA
GGCAACTATGGATGAACGAAATAGACAGATCGCTGAGATAGGTGCCTCACTGATTAAGCATTGGTAACTG
TCAGACCAAGTTTACTCATATATACTTTAGATTGATTTAAAACTTCATTTTTAATTTAAAAGGATCTAGG
TGAAGATCCTTTTTGATAATCTCATGACCAAAATCCCTTAACGTGAGTTTTCGTTCCACTGAGCGTCAGA
CCCCGTAGAAAAGATCAAAGGATCTTCTTGAGATCCTTTTTTTCTGCGCGTAATCTGCTGCTTGCAAACA
AAAAAACCACCGCTACCAGCGGTGGTTTGTTTGCCGGATCAAGAGCTACCAACTCTTTTTCCGAAGGTAA
CTGGCTTCAGCAGAGCGCAGATACCAAATACTGTTCTTCTAGTGTAGCCGTAGTTAGGCCACCACTTCAA
GAACTCTGTAGCACCGCCTACATACCTCGCTCTGCTAATCCTGTTACCAGTGGCTGCTGCCAGTGGCGAT
AAGTCGTGTCTTACCGGGTTGGACTCAAGACGATAGTTACCGGATAAGGCGCAGCGGTCGGGCTGAACGG
GGGGTTCGTGCACACAGCCCAGCTTGGAGCGAACGACCTACACCGAACTGAGATACCTACAGCGTGAGCT
ATGAGAAAGCGCCACGCTTCCCGAAGAGAGAAAGGCGGACAGGTATCCGGTAAGCGGCAGGGTCGGAACA
GGAGAGCGCACGAGGGAGCTTCCAGGGGGAAACGCCTGGTATCTTTATAGTCCTGTCGGGTTTCGCCACC
TCTGACTTGAGCGTCGATTTTTGTGATGCTCGTCAGGGGGGCGGAGCCTATGGAAAAACGCCAGCAACGC
GGCCTTTTTACGGTTCCTGGCCTTTTGCTGGCCTTTTGCTCACATGTTCTTTCCTGCGTTATCCCCTGAT
TCTGTGGATAACCGTATTACCGCCTTTGAGTGAGCTGATACCGCTCGCCGCAGCCGAACGACCGAGCGCA
GCGAGTCAGTGAGCGAGGAAGCGGAAGAGCGCCCAATACGCAAACCGCCTCTCCCCGCGCGTTGGCCGAT
TCATTAATGCAGCTGGCACGACAGGTTTCCCGACTGGAAAGCGGGCAGTGAGCGCAACGCAATTAATGTG
AGTTAGCTCACTCATTAGGCACCCCAGGCTTTACACTTTATGCTTCCGGCTCGTATGTTGTGTGGAATTG
TGAGCGGATAACAATTTCACACAGGAAACAGCTATGACCATGATTACGCCAAGCGCGCAATTAACCCTCA
CTAAAGGGAACAAAAGCTGGAGCTGCAAGCTTAATGTAGTCTTATGCAATACTCTTGTAGTCTTGCAACA
TGGTAACGATGAGTTAGCAACATGCCTTACAAGGAGAGAAAAAGCACCGTGCATGCCGATTGGTGGAAGT
AAGGTGGTACGATCGTGCCTTATTAGGAAGGCAACAGACGGGTCTGACATGGATTGGACGAACCACTGAA
TTGCCGCATTGCAGAGATATTGTATTTAAGTGCCTAGCTCGATACATAAACGGGTCTCTCTGGTTAGACC
AGATCTGAGCCTGGGAGCTCTCTGGCTAACTAGGGAACCCACTGCTTAAGCCTCAATAAAGCTTGCCTTG
AGTGCTTCAAGTAGTGTGTGCCCGTCTGTTGTGTGACTCTGGTAACTAGAGATCCCTCAGACCCTTTTAG
TCAGTGTGGAAAATCTCTAGCAGTGGCGCCCGAACAGGGACTTGAAAGCGAAAGGGAAACCAGAGGAGCT
CTCTCGACGCAGGACTCGGCTTGCTGAAGCGCGCACGGCAAGAGGCGAGGGGCGGCGACTGGTGAGTACG
CCAAAAATTTTGACTAGCGGAGGCTAGAAGGAGAGAGATGGGTGCGAGAGCGTCAGTATTAAGCGGGGGA
GAATTAGATCGCGATGGGAAAAAATTCGGTTAAGGCCAGGGGGAAAGAAAAAATATAAATTAAAACATAT
AGTATGGGCAAGCAGGGAGCTAGAACGATTCGCAGTTAATCCTGGCCTGTTAGAAACATCAGAAGGCTGT
AGACAAATACTGGGACAGCTACAACCATCCCTTCAGACAGGATCAGAAGAACTTAGATCATTATATAATA
CAGTAGCAACCCTCTATTGTGTGCATCAAAGGATAGAGATAAAAGACACCAAGGAAGCTTTAGACAAGAT
AGAGGAAGAGCAAAACAAAAGTAAGACCACCGCACAGCAAGCGGCCGCTGATCTTCAGACCTGGAGGAGG
AGATATGAGGGACAATTGGAGAAGTGAATTATATAAATATAAAGTAGTAAAAATTGAACCATTAGGAGTA
GCACCCACCAAGGCAAAGAGAAGAGTGGTGCAGAGAGAAAAAAGAGCAGTGGGAATAGGAGCTTTGTTCC
TTGGGTTCTTGGGAGCAGCAGGAAGCACTATGGGCGCAGCGTCAATGACGCTGACGGTACAGGCCAGACA
ATTATTGTCTGGTATAGTGCAGCAGCAGAACAATTTGCTGAGGGCTATTGAGGCGCAACAGCATCTGTTG
CAACTCACAGTCTGGGGCATCAAGCAGCTCCAGGCAAGAATCCTGGCTGTGGAAAGATACCTAAAGGATC
AACAGCTCCTGGGGATTTGGGGTTGCTCTGGAAAACTCATTTGCACCACTGCTGTGCCTTGGAATGCTAG
TTGGAGTAATAAATCTCTGGAACAGATTTGGAATCACACGACCTGGATGGAGTGGGACAGAGAAATTAAC
AATTACACAAGCTTAATACACTCCTTAATTGAAGAATCGCAAAACCAGCAAGAAAAGAATGAACAAGAAT
TATTGGAATTAGATAAATGGGCAAGTTTGTGGAATTGGTTTAACATAACAAATTGGCTGTGGTATATAAA
ATTATTCATAATGATAGTAGGAGGCTTGGTAGGTTTAAGAATAGTTTTTGCTGTACTTTCTATAGTGAAT
AGAGTTAGGCAGGGATATTCACCATTATCGTTTCAGACCCACCTCCCAACCCCGAGGGGACCCGACAGGC
CCGAAGGAATAGAAGAAGAAGGTGGAGAGAGAGACAGAGACAGATCCATTCGATTAGTGAACGGATCTCG
ACGGTATCGCTAGCTTTTAAAAGAAAAGGGGGGATTGGGGGGTACAGTGCAGGGGAAAGAATAGTAGACA
TAATAGCAACAGACATACAAACTAAAGAATTACAAAAACAAATTACAAAAATTCAAAATTTTACTAGTGA
TTATCGGATCAACTTTGTATAGAAAAGTTG
